>Addgene plasmid #237566 | pMIHP-16228 C.FLAG.HA | addgene full sequence | sequence record 477166 | Addgene NGS Result
TTTTCCCAGTCACGACGTTGTAAAACGACGGCGCAAGGAATGGTGCATGCAAGGAGATGGCGCCCAACAG
TCCCCCGGCCACGGGGCCTGCCACCATACCCACGCCGAAACAAGCGCTCATGAGCCCGAAGTGGCGAGCC
CGATCTTCCCCATCGGTGATGTCGGCGATATAGGCGCCAGCAACCGCACCTGTGGCGCCGGTGATGCCGG
CCACGATGCGTCCGGCGTAGAGGCGATTAGTCCAATTTGTTAAAGACAGGATATCAGTGGTCCAGGCTCT
AGTTTTGACTCAACAATATCACCAGCTGAAGCCTATAGAGTACGAGCCATAGATAAAATAAAAGATTTTA
TTTAGTCTCCAGAAAAAGGGGGGAATGAAAGACCCCACCTGTAGGTTTGGCAAGCTAGCTTAAGTAACGC
CATTTTGCAAGGCATGGAAAATACATAACTGAGAATAGAGAAGTTCAGATCAAGGTTAGGAACAGAGAGA
CAGCAGAATATGGGCCAAACAGGATATCTGTGGTAAGCAGTTCCTGCCCCGGCTCAGGGCCAAGAACAGA
TGGTCCCCAGATGCGGTCCCGCCCTCAGCAGTTTCTAGAGAACCATCAGATGTTTCCAGGGTGCCCCAAG
GACCTGAAATGACCCTGTGCCTTATTTGAACTAACCAATCAGTTCGCTTCTCGCTTCTGTTCGCGCGCTT
CTGCTCCCCGAGCTCAATAAAAGAGCCCACAACCCCTCACTCGGCGCGCCAGTCCTCCGATAGACTGCGT
CGCCCGGGTACCCGTATTCCCAATAAAGCCTCTTGCTGTTTGCATCCGAATCGTGGACTCGCTGATCCTT
GGGAGGGTCTCCTCAGATTGATTGACTGCCCACCTCGGGGGTCTTTCATTTGGAGGTTCCACCGAGATTT
GGAGACCCCTGCCCAGGGACCACCGACCCCCCCGCCGGGAGGTAAGCTGGCCAGCGGTCGTTTCGTGTCT
GTCTCTGTCTTTGTGCGTGTTTGTGCCGGCATCTAATGTTTGCGCCTGCGTCTGTACTAGTTAGCTAACT
AGCTCTGTATCTGGCGGACCCGTGGTGGAACTGACGAGTTCTGAACACCCGGCCGCAACCCTGGGAGACG
TCCCAGGGACTTTGGGGGCCGTTTTTGTGGCCCGACCTGAGGAAGGGAGTCGATGTGGAATCCGACCCCG
TCAGGATATGTGGTTCTGGTAGGAGACGAGAACCTAAAACAGTTCCCGCCTCCGTCTGAATTTTTGCTTT
CGGTTTGGAACCGAAGCCGCGCGTCTTGTCTGCTGCAGCGCTGCAGCATCGTTCTGTGTTGTCTCTGTCT
GACTGTGTTTCTGTATTTGTCTGAAAATTAGGGCCAGACTGTTACCACTCCCTTAAGTTTGACCTTAGGT
CACTGGAAAGATGTCGAGCGGATCGCTCACAACCAGTCGGTAGATGTCAAGAAGAGACGTTGGGTTACCT
TCTGCTCTGCAGAATGGCCAACCTTTAACGTCGGATGGCCGCGAGACGGCACCTTTAACCGAGACCTCAT
CACCCAGGTTAAGATCAAGGTCTTTTCACCTGGCCCGCATGGACACCCAGACCAGGTCCCCTACATCGTG
ACCTGGGAAGCCTTGGCTTTTGACCCCCCTCCCTGGGTCAAGCCCTTTGTACACCCTAAGCCTCCGCCTC
CTCTTCCTCCATCCGCCCCGTCTCTCCCCCTTGAACCTCCTCGTTCGACCCCGCCTCGATCCTCCCTTTA
TCCAGCCCTCACTCCTTCTCTAGGCGCCGGAATTCCGAACAGTCTTCCGTAATAGAAGACACAAGGCTCG
AGCGGGATCAATTCCGCCCCCCCCCTAACGTTACTGGCCGAAGCCGCTTGGAATAAGGCCGGTGTGCGTT
TGTCTATATGTTATTTTCCACCATATTGCCGTCTTTTGGCAATGTGAGGGCCCGGAAACCTGGCCCTGTC
TTCTTGACGAGCATTCCTAGGGGTCTTTCCCCTCTCGCCAAAGGAATGCAAGGTCTGTTGAATGTCGTGA
AGGAAGCAGTTCCTCTGGAAGCTTCTTGAAGACAAACAACGTCTGTAGCGACCCTTTGCAGGCAGCGGAA
CCCCCCACCTGGCGACAGGTGCCTCTGCGGCCAAAAGCCACGTGTATAAGATACACCTGCAAAGGCGGCA
CAACCCCAGTGCCACGTTGTGAGTTGGATAGTTGTGGAAAGAGTCAAATGGCTCTCCTCAAGCGTATTCA
ACAAGGGGCTGAAGGATGCCCAGAAGGTACCCCATTGTATGGGATCTGATCTGGGGCCTCGGTGCACATG
CTTTACATGTGTTTAGTCGAGGTTAAAAAAACGTCTAGGCCCCCCGAACCACGGGGACGTGGTTTTCCTT
TGAAAAACACGATAATACCATGCCAGAGCCTTCTAAGTCTGCACCAGCCCCTAAGAAGGGATCTAAGAAA
GCCATCTCTAAGGCGCAGAAGAAGGATGGCAAGAAGCGCAAGCGCAGCCGCAAGGAGAGCTATTCGGTGT
ACGTGTACAAGGTGCTGAAGCAAGTGCACCCCGACACCGGCATCTCCTCCAAGGCCATGGGCATCATGAA
CTCGTTCGTGAACGACATCTTCGAGCGCATCGCGAGCGAGGCGTCCCGCCTGGCGCATTACAACAAGCGC
TCGACCATCACGTCCCGGGAGATCCAGACGGCCGTGCGCCTGCTGCTGCCCGGGGAGCTGGCCAAGCACG
CCGTGTCGGAGGGCACTAAGGCCGTCACCAAGTACACCAGCTCCAAGGACCCACCGGTCGCCACCGGATC
CACGGTCGCCACCATGGGCGAGGACCAGGTGGACCCCAGGCTGATCGACGGCAAGGGAGGAGGCGGGGGA
GGGGACTACAAAGACGATGACGACAAGGGAGGAGGCGGGGGAGGGTACCCATACGATGTGCCAGATTACG
CTGGCATGCTGATGGTGTAAGCGGCCGCGACTCTAGAGTCGACCTGCAGGCATGCAAGCTTCAGGTAGCC
GGCTAACGTTAACAACCGGTACCTCTAGAACTATAGCTAGCATGCGCAAATTTAAAGCGCTGATATCGAT
AAAATAAAAGATTTTATTTAGTCTCCAGAAAAAGGGGGGAATGAAAGACCCCACCTGTAGGTTTGGCAAG
CTAGCTTAAGTAACGCCATTTTGCAAGGCATGGAAAATACATAACTGAGAATAGAGAAGTTCAGATCAAG
GTTAGGAACAGAGAGACAGCAGAATATGGGCCAAACAGGATATCTGTGGTAAGCAGTTCCTGCCCCGGCT
CAGGGCCAAGAACAGATGGTCCCCAGATGCGGTCCCGCCCTCAGCAGTTTCTAGAGAACCATCAGATGTT
TCCAGGGTGCCCCAAGGACCTGAAATGACCCTGTGCCTTATTTGAACTAACCAATCAGTTCGCTTCTCGC
TTCTGTTCGCGCGCTTCTGCTCCCCGAGCTCAATAAAAGAGCCCACAACCCCTCACTCGGCGCGCCAGTC
CTCCGATAGACTGCGTCGCCCGGGTACCCGTGTATCCAATAAACCCTCTTGCAGTTGCATCCGACTTGTG
GTCTCGCTGTTCCTTGGGAGGGTCTCCTCTGAGTGATTGACTACCCGTCAGCGGGGGTCTTTCATGGGTA
ACAGTTTCTTGAAGTTGGAGAACAACATTCTGAGGGTAGGAGTCGAATATTAAGTAATCCTGACTCAATT
AGCCACTGTTTTGAATCCACATACTCCAATACTCCTGAAATAGTTCATTATGGACAGCGCAGAAAGAGCT
GGGGAGAATTGTGAAATTGTTATCCGCTCACAATTCCACACAACATACGAGCCGGAAGCATAAAGTGTAA
AGCCTGGGGTGCCTAATGAGTGAGCTAACTCACATTAATTGCGTTGCGCTCACTGCCCGCTTTCCAGTCG
GGAAACCTGTCGTGCCAGCTGCATTAATGAATCGGCCAACGCGCGGGGAGAGGCGGTTTGCGTATTGGGC
GCTCTTCCGCTTCCTCGCTCACTGACTCGCTGCGCTCGGTCGTTCGGCTGCGGCGAGCGGTATCAGCTCA
CTCAAAGGCGGTAATACGGTTATCCACAGAATCAGGGGATAACGCAGGAAAGAACATGTGAGCAAAAGGC
CAGCAAAAGGCCAGGAACCGTAAAAAGGCCGCGTTGCTGGCGTTTTTCCATAGGCTCCGCCCCCCTGACG
AGCATCACAAAAATCGACGCTCAAGTCAGAGGTGGCGAAACCCGACAGGACTATAAAGATACCAGGCGTT
TCCCCCTGGAAGCTCCCTCGTGCGCTCTCCTGTTCCGACCCTGCCGCTTACCGGATACCTGTCCGCCTTT
CTCCCTTCGGGAAGCGTGGCGCTTTCTCATAGCTCACGCTGTAGGTATCTCAGTTCGGTGTAGGTCGTTC
GCTCCAAGCTGGGCTGTGTGCACGAACCCCCCGTTCAGCCCGACCGCTGCGCCTTATCCGGTAACTATCG
TCTTGAGTCCAACCCGGTAAGACACGACTTATCGCCACTGGCAGCAGCCACTGGTAACAGGATTAGCAGA
GCGAGGTATGTAGGCGGTGCTACAGAGTTCTTGAAGTGGTGGCCTAACTACGGCTACACTAGAAGAACAG
TATTTGGTATCTGCGCTCTGCTGAAGCCAGTTACCTTCGGAAAAAGAGTTGGTAGCTCTTGATCCGGCAA
ACAAACCACCGCTGGTAGCGGTGGTTTTTTTGTTTGCAAGCAGCAGATTACGCGCAGAAAAAAAGGATCT
CAAGAAGATCCTTTGATCTTTTCTACGGGGTCTGACGCTCAGTGGAACGAAAACTCACGTTAAGGGATTT
TGGTCATGAGATTATCAAAAAGGATCTTCACCTAGATCCTTTTAAATTAAAAATGAAGTTTTAAATCAAT
CTAAAGTATATATGAGTAAACTTGGTCTGACAGTTACCAATGCTTAATCAGTGAGGCACCTATCTCAGCG
ATCTGTCTATTTCGTTCATCCATAGTTGCCTGACTCCCCGTCGTGTAGATAACTACGATACGGGAGGGCT
TACCATCTGGCCCCAGTGCTGCAATGATACCGCGAGACCCACGCTCACCGGCTCCAGATTTATCAGCAAT
AAACCAGCCAGCCGGAAGGGCCGAGCGCAGAAGTGGTCCTGCAACTTTATCCGCCTCCATCCAGTCTATT
AATTGTTGCCGGGAAGCTAGAGTAAGTAGTTCGCCAGTTAATAGTTTGCGCAACGTTGTTGCCATTGCTA
CAGGCATCGTGGTGTCACGCTCGTCGTTTGGTATGGCTTCATTCAGCTCCGGTTCCCAACGATCAAGGCG
AGTTACATGATCCCCCATGTTGTGCAAAAAAGCGGTTAGCTCCTTCGGTCCTCCGATCGTTGTCAGAAGT
AAGTTGGCCGCAGTGTTATCACTCATGGTTATGGCAGCACTGCATAATTCTCTTACTGTCATGCCATCCG
TAAGATGCTTTTCTGTGACTGGTGAGTACTCAACCAAGTCATTCTGAGAATAGTGTATGCGGCGACCGAG
TTGCTCTTGCCCGGCGTCAATACGGGATAATACCGCGCCACATAGCAGAACTTTAAAAGTGCTCATCATT
GGAAAACGTTCTTCGGGGCGAAAACTCTCAAGGATCTTACCGCTGTTGAGATCCAGTTCGATGTAACCCA
CTCGTGCACCCAACTGATCTTCAGCATCTTTTACTTTCACCAGCGTTTCTGGGTGAGCAAAAACAGGAAG
GCAAAATGCCGCAAAAAAGGGAATAAGGGCGACACGGAAATGTTGAATACTCATACTCTTCCTTTTTCAA
TATTATTGAAGCATTTATCAGGGTTATTGTCTCATGAGCGGATACATATTTGAATGTATTTAGAAAAATA
AACAAATAGGGGTTCCGCGCACATTTCCCCGAAAAGTGCCACCTGACGTCTAAGAAACCATTATTATCAT
GACATTAACCTATAAAAATAGGCGTATCACGAGGCCCTTTCGTCTCGCGCGTTTCGGTGATGACGGTGAA
AACCTCTGACACATGCAGCTCCCGGAGACGGTCACAGCTTGTCTGTAAGCGGATGCCGGGAGCAGACAAG
CCCGTCAGGGCGCGTCAGCGGGTGTTGGCGGGTGTCGGGGCTGGCTTAACTATGCGGCATCAGAGCAGAT
TGTACTGAGAGTGCACCATATGCGGTGTGAAATACCGCACAGATGCGTAAGGAGAAAATACCGCATCAGG
CGCCATTCGCCATTCAGGCTGCGCAACTGTTGGGAAGGGCGATCGGTGCGGGCCTCTTCGCTATTACGCC
AGCTGGCGAAAGGGGGATGTGCTGCAAGGCGATTAAGTTGGGTAACGCCAGGG
Features (pLannotate 1.2.2; 21 found; start..end, strand, type, name):
     32..233     -  CDS            TcR (fragment): tetracycline efflux protein; tet; confers resistance to tetracycline
    234..332     +  CDS            env (fragment): murine leukemia virus gPr80 envelope polyprotein precursor; env; proteolytically cleaved into gp70SU and p15TM subunits
    374..890     +  LTR            5' LTR: 5' long terminal repeat from murine embryonic stem cell virus
    954..1295    +  misc_feature   MESV Ψ: packaging signal of murine embryonic stem cell virus
   1362..1778    +  CDS            gag (truncated): truncated Moloney murine leukemia virus (MMLV) gag gene lacking the start codon
   1837..2397    +  misc_feature   IRES: internal ribosome entry site (IRES) of the encephalomyocarditis virus (EMCV)
   2400..2777    +  CDS            H2bc3: H2B1B_MOUSE - Also known as Hist1h2bb Experimental evidence at protein level: Swiss-Prot protein existence level 1. Core component of nucleosome. Nucleosomes wrap and compact DNA into chromatin, limiting DNA accessibility to the cellular machineries which require DNA as a template. Histones thereby play a central role in transcription regulation, DNA repair, DNA replication and chromosomal stability. DNA accessibility is regulated via a complex set of post-translational modifications of histones, also called histone code, and nucleosome remodeling. From Mus musculus (Mouse).
   2873..2893    +  CDS            3xFLAG (fragment): three tandem FLAG® epitope tags
   2916..2942    +  CDS            3xHA (fragment): three tandem HA epitope tags
   2971..3001    +  misc_feature   MCS (fragment): pUC18/19 multiple cloning site
   3121..3635    +  LTR            3' LTR: 3' long terminal repeat from murine embryonic stem cell virus
   3797..3813    -  protein_bind   lac operator: The lac repressor binds to the lac operator to inhibit transcription in E. coli. This inhibition can be relieved by adding lactose or isopropyl-β-D-thiogalactopyranoside (IPTG). lac repressor encoded by lacI
   3821..3851    -  promoter       lac promoter: promoter for the E. coli lac operon
   3866..3887    -  protein_bind   CAP binding site: CAP binding activates transcription in the presence of cAMP. E. coli catabolite activator protein
   3900..3992    -  CDS            lacI (fragment): lac repressor; lacI; The lac repressor binds to the lac operator to inhibit transcription in E. coli. This inhibition can be relieved by adding lactose or isopropyl-β-D-thiogalactopyranoside (IPTG).
   4175..4763    -  rep_origin     ori: high-copy-number ColE1/pMB1/pBR322/pUC origin of replication
   4934..5794    -  CDS            AmpR: β-lactamase; bla; confers resistance to ampicillin, carbenicillin, and related antibiotics
   5795..5899    -  promoter       AmpR promoter: bla
   5994..6029    +  CDS            rop (fragment): Rop protein, which maintains plasmids at low copy number; rop
   6131..6230    +  misc_feature   bom (fragment): basis of mobility region from pBR322
   6236..32      -  CDS            lacZα (fragment) (across the origin): LacZα fragment of β-galactosidase; lacZ fragment
