[The description below was written by a language model from this plasmid's Addgene catalogue record and pLannotate feature annotations shown in this document.]
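Description:
pMIHP-16228 C.FLAG.HA is an empty-backbone gammaretroviral transfer vector from the pMIHP series. According to the record, pMIHP was derived from pMIGII by replacing the GFP reporter with a histone carrying epitope tags. The plasmid is about 6.4 kb and is maintained in E. coli through a high-copy ColE1/pUC-type origin with ampicillin selection (AmpR under its own bla promoter). The short annotated pieces of TcR, lacZα, lacI, rop and bom are non-functional remnants of earlier cloning vectors.

The retroviral cassette is flanked by 5' and 3' LTRs of murine embryonic stem cell virus. Downstream of the 5' LTR lie the MESV Ψ packaging signal and a truncated MMLV gag segment lacking its start codon, which together allow the genomic RNA to be packaged when gag-pol and env are supplied in trans. An EMCV IRES then drives translation of mouse histone H2B (H2bc3), followed by sequences annotated as single-unit fragments of FLAG and HA tags. The record also lists a "C" tag, which the feature table does not annotate, though an unannotated gap between the histone and FLAG could hold it.

No gene is inserted. By analogy with MIG-type vectors, a gene of interest would be placed upstream of the IRES, so that one LTR-driven transcript encodes both the cargo and the tagged histone. The specific tag combination marks transduced cells with a chromatin-bound epitope signature, which fits the stated role as a "Flow Code" plasmid for antibody-based identification by flow cytometry. The record says it is to be used with mRNAs but gives no further explanation.
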