Addgene plasmid #237566: pMIHP-16228 C.FLAG.HA
Purpose: (Empty Backbone) C.FLAG.HA Flow Code Plasmid This plasmid is to be used with mRNAs.
Depositing lab: Adrian Liston. Depositing organization: Babraham Institute.
Backbone
  Vector backbone: p.MIHP — made from p.MIGII with the GFP element being replaced with the histone epitopes
  Vector type: Retroviral
  Tag / fusion protein: C; FLAG; HA
Growth in bacteria
  Bacterial resistance: Ampicillin, 100 μg/mL
  Growth temperature: 30°C
  Growth strain: NEB Stable
  Copy number: Unknown
Gene/Insert
  Gene/Insert name: None
Terms and licenses: Academic/Nonprofit Terms; Industry Terms: Not Available to Industry
How to cite: pMIHP-16228 C.FLAG.HA was a gift from Adrian Liston (Addgene plasmid # 237566 ; http://n2t.net/addgene:237566 ; RRID:Addgene_237566)
